>Addgene plasmid #191896 | pET28 mid.5 | addgene full sequence | sequence record 379781 | Addgene NGS Result
TAATACGACTCACTATAGGGGAATTGTGAGCGGATAACAATTCCCCTCTAGAAATAATTTTGTTTAACTT
TAAGAAGGAGATATACCATGGGCAGCAGCCATCATCATCATCATCACGTTAGCAAGGGCGAGGAGCTGTT
CACCGGGGTCGTGCCGATCTTAGTTGAGTTGGATGGAGACGTGAATGGTCACAAATTCTCGGTTAGAGGG
GAGGGTGAGGGCGATGCGACCTATGGCAAACTGACACTGAAATTCATTTGTACGACCGGGAAGTTGCCTG
TTCCGTGGCCTACCCTCGTGACCACCTTGACCTACGGCGTCCAGTGCTTCAGTCGGTATCCGGATCATAT
GAAACAACATGATTTCTTTAAATCTGCAATGCCTGAAGGCTATGTCCAGGAAAGAACAATATTTTTTAAG
GATGACGGATGCTATAAGACGCGCGCTGAGGTAAAATTCGAAGGTGATACACTGGTTAACCGCATTGAAC
TTCACGGTATTGATTTTAAAGAAGACGGTAATATTCTCGGGCATAAGTTAGAATATAATATGAACTCGCA
TAACGTATATATTATGCCAGACAAACAAAACAATGGAATTAAGGTTAATTTCAAAGTCCGCCATAACATT
GAAGACGGTAGCGTTCAGCTTGCCGATTACTATCAGCAGAATACACCCATTGGAGACGGTCCTGTGCTTT
TGCCAGACTACCATTATCTCCATACCTGGTCAGAACTGTCAAAAGACCCGAACGAAAAGCGCGATCATAT
GGTGGTTCTGGAATTTATCGAAGCAGCCGGCATTACTCTCGGCATGGACGAGCTGTATAAGTAATGAGAT
CCGGCTGCTAACAAAGCCCGAAAGGAAGCTGAGTTGGCTGCTGCCACCGCTGAGCAATAACTAGCATAAC
CCCTTGGGGCCTCTAAACGGGTCTTGAGGGGTTTTTTGCTGAAAGGAGGAACTATATCCGGATTGGCGAA
TGGG
[124 nt withheld, positions 985-1108]
C
[91 nt withheld, positions 1110-1200]
A
[49 nt withheld, positions 1202-1250]
CCTTTGACGTTGGAGTCCACGTTCTTT
[37 nt withheld, positions 1278-1314]
ACCCTATCTCGGTCTATTCTTTTGATTTATAAGGGATTTTGCCGATTTCGGCCTATTGGTTAAAAAATGA
GCTGATTTAACAAAAATTTAACGCGAATTTTAACAAAATATTAACGCTTACAATTTAGGTGGCACTTTTC
GGGGAAATGTGCGCGGAACCCCTATTTGTTTATTTTTCTAAATACATTCAAATATGTATCCGCTCATGAA
TTAATTCTTAGAAAAACTCATCGAGCATCAAATGAAACTGCAATTTATTCATATCAGGATTATCAATACC
ATATTTTTGAAAAAGCCGTTTCTGTAATGAAGGAGAAAACTCACCGAGGCAGTTCCATAGGATGGCAAGA
TCCTGGTATCGGTCTGCGATTCCGACTCGTCCAACATCAATACAACCTATTAATTTCCCCTCGTCAAAAA
TAAGGTTATCAAGTGAGAAATCACCATGAGTGACGACTGAATCCGGTGAGAATGGCAAAAGTTTATGCAT
TTCTTTCCAGACTTGTTCAACAGGCCAGCCATTACGCTCGTCATCAAAATCACTCGCATCAACCAAACCG
TTATTCATTCGTGATTGCGCCTGAGCGAGACGAAATACGCGATCGCTGTTAAAAGGACAATTACAAACAG
GAATCGAATGCAACCGGCGCAGGAACACTGCCAGCGCATCAACAATATTTTCACCTGAATCAGGATATTC
TTCTAATACCTGGAATGCTGTTTTCCCGGGGATCGCAGTGGTGAGTAACCATGCATCATCAGGAGTACGG
ATAAAATGCTTGATGGTCGGAAGAGGCATAAATTCCGTCAGCCAGTTTAGTCTGACCATCTCATCTGTAA
CATCATTGGCAACGCTACCTTTGCCATGTTTCAGAAACAACTCTGGCGCATCGGGCTTCCCATACAATCG
ATAGATTGTCGCACCTGATTGCCCGACATTATCGCGAGCCCATTTATACCCATATAAATCAGCATCCATG
TTGGAATTTAATCGCGGCCTAGAGCAAGACGTTTCCCGTTGAATATGGCTCATAACACCCCTTGTATTAC
TGTTTATGTAAGCAGACAGTTTTATTGTTCATGACCAAAATCCCTTAACGTGAGTTTTCGTTCCACTGAG
CGTCAGACCCCGTAGAAAAGATCAAAGGATCTTCTTGAGATCCTTTTTTTCTGCGCGTAATCTGCTGCTT
GCAAACAAAAAAACCACCGCTACCAGCGGTGGTTTGTTTGCCGGATCAAGAGCTACCAACTCTTTTTCCG
AAGGTAACTGGCTTCAGCAGAGCGCAGATACCAAATACTGTCCTTCTAGTGTAGCCGTAGTTAGGCCACC
ACTTCAAGAACTCTGTAGCACCGCCTACATACCTCGCTCTGCTAATCCTGTTACCAGTGGCTGCTGCCAG
TGGCGATAAGTCGTGTCTTACCGGGTTGGACTCAAGACGATAGTTACCGGATAAGGCGCAGCGGTCGGGC
TGAACGGGGGGTTCGTGCACACAGCCCAGCTTGGAGCGAACGACCTACACCGAACTGAGATACCTACAGC
GTGAGCTATGAGAAAGCGCCACGCTTCCCGAAGGGAGAAAGGCGGACAGGTATCCGGTAAGCGGCAGGGT
CGGAACAGGAGAGCGCACGAGGGAGCTTCCAGGGGGAAACGCCTGGTATCTTTATAGTCCTGTCGGGTTT
CGCCACCTCTGACTTGAGCGTCGATTTTTGTGATGCTCGTCAGGGGGGCGGAGCCTATGGAAAAACGCCA
GCAACGCGGCCTTTTTACGGTTCCTGGCCTTTTGCTGGCCTTTTGCTCACATGTTCTTTCCTGCGTTATC
CCCTGATTCTGTGGATAACCGTATTACCGCCTTTGAGTGAGCTGATACCGCTCGCCGCAGCCGAACGACC
GAGCGCAGCGAGTCAGTGAGCGAGGAAGCGGAAGAGCGCCTGATGCGGTATTTTCTCCTTACGCATCTGT
GCGGTATTTCACACCGCAATGGTGCACTCTCAGTACAATCTGCTCTGATGCCGCATAGTTAAGCCAGTAT
ACACTCCGCTATCGCTACGTGACTGGGTCATGGCTGCGCCCCGACACCCGCCAACACCCGCTGACGCGCC
CTGACGGGCTTGTCTGCTCCCGGCATCCGCTTACAGACAAGCTGTGACCGTCTCCGGGAGCTGCATGTGT
CAGAGGTTTTCACCGTCATCACCGAAACGCGCGAGGCAGCTGCGGTAAAGCTCATCAGCGTGGTCGTGAA
GCGATTCACAGATGTCTGCCTGTTCATCCGCGTCCAGCTCGTTGAGTTTCTCCAGAAGCGTTAATGTCTG
GCTTCTGATAAAGCGGGCCATGTTAAGGGCGGTTTTTTCCTGTTTGGTCACTGATGCCTCCGTGTAAGGG
GGATTTCTGTTCATGGGGGTAATGATACCGATGAAACGAGAGAGGATGCTCACGATACGGGTTACTGATG
ATGAACATGCCCGGTTACTGGAACGTTGTGAGGGTAAACAACTGGCGGTATGGATGCGGCGGGACCAGAG
AAAAATCACTCAGGGTCAATGCCAGCGCTTCGTTAATACAGATGTAGGTGTTCCACAGGGTAGCCAGCAG
CATCCTGCGATGCAGATCCGGAACATAATGGTGCAGGGCGCTGACTTCCGCGTTTCCAGACTTTACGAAA
CACGGAAACCGAAGACCATTCATGTTGTTGCTCAGGTCGCAGACGTTTTGCAGCAGCAGTCGCTTCACGT
TCGCTCGCGTATCGGTGATTCATTCTGCTAACCAGTAAGGCAACCCCGCCAGCCTAGCCGGGTCCTCAAC
GACAGGAGCACGATCATGCGCACCCGTGGGGCCGCCATGCCGGCGATAATGGCCTGCTTCTCGCCGAAAC
GTTTGGTGGCGGGACCAGTGACGAAGGCTTGAGCGAGGGCGTGCAAGATTCCGAATACCGCAAGCGACAG
GCCGATCATCGTCGCGCTCCAGCGAAAGCGGTCCTCGCCGAAAATGACCCAGAGCGCTGCCGGCACCTGT
CCTACGAGTTGCATGATAAAGAAGACAGTCATAAGTGCGGCGACGATAGTCATGCCCCGCGCCCACCGGA
AGGAGCTGACTGGGTTGAAGGCTCTCAAGGGCATCGGTCGAGATCCCGGTGCCTAATGAGTGAGCTAACT
TACATTAATTGCGTTGCGCTCACTGCCCGCTTTCCAGTCGGGAAACCTGTCGTGCCAGCTGCATTAATGA
ATCGGCCAACGCGCGGGGAGAGGCGGTTTGCGTATTGGGCGCCAGGGTGGTTTTTCTTTTCACCAGTGAG
ACGGGCAACAGCTGATTGCCCTTCACCGCCTGGCCCTGAGAGAGTTGCAGCAAGCGGTCCACGCTGGTTT
GCCCCAGCAGGCGAAAATCCTGTTTGATGGTGGTTAACGGCGGGATATAACATGAGCTGTCTTCGGTATC
GTCGTATCCCACTACCGAGATATCCGCACCAACGCGCAGCCCGGACTCGGTAATGGCGCGCATTGCGCCC
AGCGCCATCTGATCGTTGGCAACCAGCATCGCAGTGGGAACGATGCCCTCATTCAGCATTTGCATGGTTT
GTTGAAAACCGGACATGGCACTCCAGTCGCCTTCCCGTTCCGCTATCGGCTGAATTTGATTGCGAGTGAG
ATATTTATGCCAGCCAGCCAGACGCAGACGCGCCGAGACAGAACTTAATGGGCCCGCTAACAGCGCGATT
TGCTGGTGACCCAATGCGACCAGATGCTCCACGCCCAGTCGCGTACCGTCTTCATGGGAGAAAATAATAC
TGTTGATGGGTGTCTGGTCAGAGACATCAAGAAATAACGCCGGAACATTAGTGCAGGCAGCTTCCACAGC
AATGGCATCCTGGTCATCCAGCGGATAGTTAATGATCAGCCCACTGACGCGTTGCGCGAGAAGATTGTGC
ACCGCCGCTTTACAGGCTTCGACGCCGCTTCGTTCTACCATCGACACCACCACGCTGGCACCCAGTTGAT
CGGCGCGAGATTTAATCGCCGCGACAATTTGCGACGGCGCGTGCAGGGCCAGACTGGAGGTGGCAACGCC
AATCAGCAACGACTGTTTGCCCGCCAGTTGTTGTGCCACGCGGTTGGGAATGTAATTCAGCTCCGCCATC
GCCGCTTCCACTTTTTCCCGCGTTTTCGCAGAAACGTGGCTGGCCTGGTTCACCACGCGGGAAACGGTCT
GATAAGAGACACCGGCATACTCTGCGACATCGTATAACGTTACTGGTTTCACATTCACCACCCTGAATTG
ACTCTCTTCCGGGCGCTATCATGCCATACCGCGAAAGGTTTTGCGCCATTCGATGGTGTCCGGGATCTCG
ACGCTCTCCCTTATGCGACTCCTGCATTAGGAAGCAGCCCAGTAGTAGGTTGAGGCCGTTGAGCACCGCC
GCCGCAAGGAATGGTGCATGCAAGGAGATGGCGCCCAACAGTCCCCCGGCCACGGGGCCTGCCACCATAC
CCACGCCGAAACAAGCGCTCATGAGCCCGAAGTGGCGAGCCCGATCTTCCCCATCGGTGATGTCGGCGAT
ATAGGCGCCAGCAACCGCACCTGTGGCGCCGGTGATGCCGGCCACGATGCGTCCGGCGTAGAGGATCGAG
ATCTCGATCCCGCGAAAT
Features (pLannotate 1.2.2; 19 found; start..end, strand, type, name):
      1..19      +  promoter       T7 promoter: promoter for bacteriophage T7 RNA polymerase
     20..44      +  protein_bind   lac operator: The lac repressor binds to the lac operator to inhibit transcription in E. coli. This inhibition can be relieved by adding lactose or isopropyl-β-D-thiogalactopyranoside (IPTG). lac repressor encoded by lacI
     59..81      +  RBS            RBS: efficient ribosome binding site from bacteriophage T7 gene 10 (Olins and Rangwala, 1989)
    100..116     +  CDS            capTEV™ (fragment): composite tag for in vivo biotinylation, TEV protease cleavage, and 6xHis tagging
    118..831     +  CDS            mEGFP: mEGFP is a basic (constitutively fluorescent) green fluorescent protein published in 2002, derived from Aequorea victoria. It has moderate acid sensitivity.
    844..893     +  CDS            SET1 (fragment): solubility-enhancement tag derived from T7 phage gene 10B
    901..948     +  terminator     T7 terminator: transcription terminator for bacteriophage T7 RNA polymerase
    985..1413    +  rep_origin     f1 ori (sequence partly withheld): f1 bacteriophage origin of replication; arrow indicates direction of (+) strand synthesis
   1466..1523    +  promoter       AmpR promoter (fragment): bla
   1532..2347    -  CDS            KanR: aminoglycoside phosphotransferase; aph(3')-Ia; confers resistance to kanamycin in bacteria or G418 (Geneticin®) in eukaryotes
   2469..3057    +  rep_origin     ori: high-copy-number ColE1/pMB1/pBR322/pUC origin of replication
   3243..3382    -  misc_feature   bom: basis of mobility region from pBR322
   3484..3675    -  CDS            rop: Rop protein, which maintains plasmids at low copy number; rop
   3692..4072    +  CDS            YPB1_ECOLX: Protein predicted: Swiss-Prot protein existence level 4. From Escherichia coli.
   4144..4435    -  CDS            TcR (fragment): tetracycline efflux protein; tet; confers resistance to tetracycline
   4450..4471    -  protein_bind   CAP binding site: CAP binding activates transcription in the presence of cAMP. E. coli catabolite activator protein
   4484..5566    -  CDS            lacI: lac repressor; lacI; The lac repressor binds to the lac operator to inhibit transcription in E. coli. This inhibition can be relieved by adding lactose or isopropyl-β-D-thiogalactopyranoside (IPTG).
   5567..5644    -  promoter       lacI promoter: lacI
   5652..5931    -  CDS            TcR (fragment): tetracycline efflux protein; tet; confers resistance to tetracycline
