[The description below was written by a language model from this plasmid's Addgene catalogue record and pLannotate feature annotations shown in this document.]
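Description:
pET28 mid.5 is a bacterial expression plasmid built on the pET28 backbone that encodes mid.5, a computationally designed variant of Aequorea victoria GFP. The sequenced record is about 5.95 kb. It is propagated in E. coli under kanamycin selection (aph(3')-Ia, KanR) and replicates from a ColE1/pMB1-type origin. The catalogue lists it as high copy, although the feature table also shows the rop gene and the pBR322 bom region, which are typical of pET vectors and normally moderate copy number. An f1 origin is present as well. Short fragments annotated as tetracycline resistance and an AmpR promoter fragment are backbone remnants rather than functional markers.

The roughly 750 bp insert sits in a standard T7lac expression cassette. A T7 promoter is followed by a lac operator and the strong phage T7 gene 10 ribosome binding site, and a T7 terminator lies downstream. The plasmid-borne lacI gene supplies repressor, so expression needs a host that provides T7 RNA polymerase and is induced with IPTG. The open reading frame starts with an N-terminal His tag, which the annotation software picks up as a short fragment of a composite 6xHis tag, and this allows metal-affinity purification. The coding sequence matches mEGFP in the automated annotation and carries the recorded substitutions Y145M, T167V, H181Y, L220V and V224I. The insert was cloned through BsaI sites that were destroyed in the process. A short annotated solubility-tag fragment lies between the GFP match and the terminator, and the record does not say whether it is translated.

According to the depositor, the design was generated by the htFuncLib algorithm as part of a study of active-site GFP variant libraries. The plasmid is suited to producing and purifying this variant to characterise its fluorescence.
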