Addgene plasmid #191896: pET28 mid.5
Purpose: Encodes a GFP design, mid.5
Depositing lab: Sarel Fleishman. Depositing organization: Weizmann Institute of Science. Publication: Designed active-site library reveals thousands of functional GFP variants. Weinstein JY, Marti-Gomez C, Lipsh-Sokolik R, Hoch SY, Liebermann D, Nevo R, Weissman H, Petrovich-Kopitman E, Margulies D, Ivankov D, McCandlish DM, Fleishman SJ. Nat Commun. 2023 May 20;14(1):2890. doi: 10.1038/s41467-023-38099-z. PubMed 37210560.
Backbone
  Vector backbone: pET28
  Backbone size w/o insert (bp): 5209
  Vector type: Bacterial Expression
Growth in bacteria
  Bacterial resistance: Kanamycin, 50 μg/mL
  Growth temperature: 37°C
  Growth strain: DH5alpha
  Copy number: High Copy
Gene/Insert
  Gene/Insert name: mid.5
  Species: Aequorea victoria
  Insert size (bp): 747
  Mutation: Y145M T167V H181Y L220V V224I
  Promoter: T7
  Tag / fusion protein: His Tag (N terminal on insert)
  Cloning method: Restriction Enzyme; 5′ cloning site BsaI (destroyed during cloning); 3′ cloning site BsaI (destroyed during cloning)
  Sequencing primers: 5′ TAATACGACTCACTATAGGG; 3′ gctagttattgctcagcgg
Terms and licenses: Academic/Nonprofit Terms; Industry Terms: Not Available to Industry
Depositor comments: Design created by the htFuncLib algorithm
How to cite: pET28 mid.5 was a gift from Sarel Fleishman (Addgene plasmid # 191896 ; http://n2t.net/addgene:191896 ; RRID:Addgene_191896)
